>Addgene plasmid #188032 | CapChR2_pmScarlet-N1 | addgene full sequence | sequence record 370188 | Addgene NGS Result
TACGGTTCCTGGCCTTTTGCTGGCCTTTTGCTCACATGTTCTTTCCTGCGTTATCCCCTGATTCTGTGGA
TAACCGTATTACCGCCATGCATTAGTTATTAATAGTAATCAATTACGGGGTCATTAGTTCATAGCCCATA
TATGGAGTTCCGCGTTACATAACTTACGGTAAATGGCCCGCCTGGCTGACCGCCCAACGACCCCCGCCCA
TTGACGTCAATAATGACGTATGTTCCCATAGTAACGCCAATAGGGACTTTCCATTGACGTCAATGGGTGG
AGTATTTACGGTAAACTGCCCACTTGGCAGTACATCAAGTGTATCATATGCCAAGTACGCCCCCTATTGA
CGTCAATGACGGTAAATGGCCCGCCTGGCATTATGCCCAGTACATGACCTTATGGGACTTTCCTACTTGG
CAGTACATCTACGTATTAGTCATCGCTATTACCATGGTGATGCGGTTTTGGCAGTACATCAATGGGCGTG
GATAGCGGTTTGACTCACGGGGATTTCCAAGTCTCCACCCCATTGACGTCAATGGGAGTTTGTTTTGGCA
CCAAAATCAACGGGACTTTCCAAAATGTCGTAACAACTCCGCCCCATTGACGCAAATGGGCGGTAGGCGT
GTACGGTGGGAGGTCTATATAAGCAGAGCTGGTTTAGTGAACCGTCAGATCCGCTAGCGCTACCGGATGC
TGGGAAACGGCAGCGCCATTGTGCCTATCGACCAGTGCTTTTGCCTGGCTTGGACCGACAGCCTGGGAAG
CGATACAGAGCAGCTGGTGGCCAACATCCTCCAGTGGTTCGCCTTCGGCTTCGACATCCTGATCCTGATG
TTCTACGCCTACCAGACTTGGAGAGCCACTTGCGGTTGGGAGGAGGTCTACGTCTGTTGCGTCGAGCTGA
CCAAGGTCATCATCGAGTTCTTCCACGAGTTCGACGACCCCAGCATGCTGTACCTGGCTAACGGACACCG
AGTCCAGTGGCTGAGATACGCAGAGTGGCTGCTGACTTGTCCCGTCATCTGCATCCACCTGAGCAACCTG
ACCGGCCTGAAGGACGACTACAGCAAGCGGACCATGAGGCTGCTGGTGTCAGACGTGGGATGCATCGTGT
GGGGAGCTACAAGCGCCATGAGCACAGGCTACGTCAAGGTCATCTTCTTCGTGCTGGGTTGCATCTACGG
CGCCAACACCTTCTTCCACGCCGCCAAGGTGTATATCGAGAGCTACCACGTGGTGCCAAAGGGCAGACCT
AGAACCGTCGTGCGGATCATGGCTTGGCTGTTCTTCCTGTCTTGGGGCATGTTCCCCGTGCTGTTCGTCG
TGGGACCAGAAGGATTCGACGCCATCAGCGTGTACGGCTCTACCATTGGCCACACCATCATCGACCTCAT
GAGCAAGGAGTGTTGGGGCCTGCTGGGACACTATCTGAGAGTGCTGATCCACCAGCACATCATCATCTAC
GGCGACATCCGGAAGAAGACCAAGATCAACGTGGCCGGCGAGGAGATGGAAGTGGAGACCATGGTGGACC
AGGAGGACGAGGAGACAGTGGCGGCACCGGTAGTAGCAGTGAGCAAGGGCGAGGCAGTGATCAAGGAGTT
CATGCGGTTCAAGGTGCACATGGAGGGCTCCATGAACGGCCACGAGTTCGAGATCGAGGGCGAGGGCGAG
GGCCGCCCCTACGAGGGCACCCAGACCGCCAAGCTGAAGGTGACCAAGGGTGGCCCCCTGCCCTTCTCCT
GGGACATCCTGTCCCCTCAGTTCATGTACGGCTCCAGGGCCTTCACCAAGCACCCCGCCGACATCCCCGA
CTACTATAAGCAGTCCTTCCCCGAGGGCTTCAAGTGGGAGCGCGTGATGAACTTCGAGGACGGCGGCGCC
GTGACCGTGACCCAGGACACCTCCCTGGAGGACGGCACCCTGATCTACAAGGTGAAGCTCCGCGGCACCA
ACTTCCCTCCTGACGGCCCCGTAATGCAGAAGAAGACAATGGGCTGGGAAGCGTCCACCGAGCGGTTGTA
CCCCGAGGACGGCGTGCTGAAGGGCGACATTAAGATGGCCCTGCGCCTGAAGGACGGCGGCCGCTACCTG
GCGGACTTCAAGACCACCTACAAGGCCAAGAAGCCCGTGCAGATGCCCGGCGCCTACAACGTCGACCGCA
AGTTGGACATCACCTCCCACAACGAGGACTACACCGTGGTGGAACAGTACGAACGCTCCGAGGGCCGCCA
CTCCACCGGCGGCATGGACGAGCTGTACAAGTAAGGACTCAGATCTCGAGCTCAAGCTTCGAATTCTGCA
GTCGACGGTACCGCGGGCCCGGGATCCACCGGATCTAGATAACTGATCATAATCAGCCATACCACATTTG
TAGAGGTTTTACTTGCTTTAAAAAACCTCCCACACCTCCCCCTGAACCTGAAACATAAAATGAATGCAAT
TGTTGTTGTTAACTTGTTTATTGCAGCTTATAATGGTTACAAATAAAGCAATAGCATCACAAATTTCACA
AATAAAGCATTTTTTTCACTGCATTCTAGTTGTGGTTTGTCCAAACTCATCAATGTATCTTAAGGCGTAA
ATTGTAAGCGTTAATATTTTGTTAAAATTCGCGTTAAATTTTTGTTAAATCAGCTCATTTTTTAACCAAT
AGGCCGAAATCGGCAAAATCCCTTATAAATCAAAAGAATAGACCGAGATAGGGT
[37 nt withheld, positions 2715-2751]
AAAGAACGTGGACTCCAACGTCAAAGG
[49 nt withheld, positions 2779-2827]
T
[91 nt withheld, positions 2829-2919]
G
[124 nt withheld, positions 2921-3044]
CAGGTGGCACTTTTCGGGGAAATGTGCGCGGAACCCCTATTTGTTTATTTTTCTAAATACATTCAAATAT
GTATCCGCTCATGAGACAATAACCCTGATAAATGCTTCAATAATATTGAAAAAGGAAGAGTCCTGAGGCG
GAAAGAACCAGCTGTGGAATGTGTGTCAGTTAGGGTGTGGAAAGTCCCCAGGCTCCCCAGCAGGCAGAAG
TATGCAAAGCATGCATCTCAATTAGTCAGCAACCAGGTGTGGAAAGTCCCCAGGCTCCCCAGCAGGCAGA
AGTATGCAAAGCATGCATCTCAATTAGTCAGCAACCATAGTCCCGCCCCTAACTCCGCCCATCCCGCCCC
TAACTCCGCCCAGTTCCGCCCATTCTCCGCCCCATGGCTGACTAATTTTTTTTATTTATGCAGAGGCCGA
GGCCGCCTCGGCCTCTGAGCTATTCCAGAAGTAGTGAGGAGGCTTTTTTGGAGGCCTAGGCTTTTGCAAA
GATCGATCAAGAGACAGGATGAGGATCGTTTCGCATGATTGAACAAGATGGATTGCACGCAGGTTCTCCG
GCCGCTTGGGTGGAGAGGCTATTCGGCTATGACTGGGCACAACAGACAATCGGCTGCTCTGATGCCGCCG
TGTTCCGGCTGTCAGCGCAGGGGCGCCCGGTTCTTTTTGTCAAGACCGACCTGTCCGGTGCCCTGAATGA
ACTGCAAGACGAGGCAGCGCGGCTATCGTGGCTGGCCACGACGGGCGTTCCTTGCGCAGCTGTGCTCGAC
GTTGTCACTGAAGCGGGAAGGGACTGGCTGCTATTGGGCGAAGTGCCGGGGCAGGATCTCCTGTCATCTC
ACCTTGCTCCTGCCGAGAAAGTATCCATCATGGCTGATGCAATGCGGCGGCTGCATACGCTTGATCCGGC
TACCTGCCCATTCGACCACCAAGCGAAACATCGCATCGAGCGAGCACGTACTCGGATGGAAGCCGGTCTT
GTCGATCAGGATGATCTGGACGAAGAGCATCAGGGGCTCGCGCCAGCCGAACTGTTCGCCAGGCTCAAGG
CGAGCATGCCCGACGGCGAGGATCTCGTCGTGACCCATGGCGATGCCTGCTTGCCGAATATCATGGTGGA
AAATGGCCGCTTTTCTGGATTCATCGACTGTGGCCGGCTGGGTGTGGCGGACCGCTATCAGGACATAGCG
TTGGCTACCCGTGATATTGCTGAAGAGCTTGGCGGCGAATGGGCTGACCGCTTCCTCGTGCTTTACGGTA
TCGCCGCTCCCGATTCGCAGCGCATCGCCTTCTATCGCCTTCTTGACGAGTTCTTCTGAGCGGGACTCTG
GGGTTCGAAATGACCGACCAAGCGACGCCCAACCTGCCATCACGAGATTTCGATTCCACCGCCGCCTTCT
ATGAAAGGTTGGGCTTCGGAATCGTTTTCCGGGACGCCGGCTGGATGATCCTCCAGCGCGGGGATCTCAT
GCTGGAGTTCTTCGCCCACCCTAGGGGGAGGCTAACTGAAACACGGAAGGAGACAATACCGGAAGGAACC
CGCGCTATGACGGCAATAAAAAGACAGAATAAAACGCACGGTGTTGGGTCGTTTGTTCATAAACGCGGGG
TTCGGTCCCAGGGCTGGCACTCTGTCGATACCCCACCGAGACCCCATTGGGGCCAATACGCCCGCGTTTC
TTCCTTTTCCCCACCCCACCCCCCAAGTTCGGGTGAAGGCCCAGGGCTCGCAGCCAACGTCGGGGCGGCA
GGCCCTGCCATAGCCTCAGGTTACTCATATATACTTTAGATTGATTTAAAACTTCATTTTTAATTTAAAA
GGATCTAGGTGAAGATCCTTTTTGATAATCTCATGACCAAAATCCCTTAACGTGAGTTTTCGTTCCACTG
AGCGTCAGACCCCGTAGAAAAGATCAAAGGATCTTCTTGAGATCCTTTTTTTCTGCGCGTAATCTGCTGC
TTGCAAACAAAAAAACCACCGCTACCAGCGGTGGTTTGTTTGCCGGATCAAGAGCTACCAACTCTTTTTC
CGAAGGTAACTGGCTTCAGCAGAGCGCAGATACCAAATACTGTTCTTCTAGTGTAGCCGTAGTTAGGCCA
CCACTTCAAGAACTCTGTAGCACCGCCTACATACCTCGCTCTGCTAATCCTGTTACCAGTGGCTGCTGCC
AGTGGCGATAAGTCGTGTCTTACCGGGTTGGACTCAAGACGATAGTTACCGGATAAGGCGCAGCGGTCGG
GCTGAACGGGGGGTTCGTGCACACAGCCCAGCTTGGAGCGAACGACCTACACCGAACTGAGATACCTACA
GCGTGAGCTATGAGAAAGCGCCACGCTTCCCGAAGGGAGAAAGGCGGACAGGTATCCGGTAAGCGGCAGG
GTCGGAACAGGAGAGCGCACGAGGGAGCTTCCAGGGGGAAACGCCTGGTATCTTTATAGTCCTGTCGGGT
TTCGCCACCTCTGACTTGAGCGTCGATTTTTGTGATGCTCGTCAGGGGGGCGGAGCCTATGGAAAAACGC
CAGCAACGCGGCCTTTT
Features (pLannotate 1.2.2; 16 found; start..end, strand, type, name):
     26..85      +  rep_origin     RSF ori (fragment): Plasmids containing the RSF 1030 origin of replication can be propagated in E. coli cells that contain additional plasmids with compatible origins.
    153..456     +  enhancer       CMV enhancer: human cytomegalovirus immediate early enhancer
    457..660     +  promoter       CMV promoter: human cytomegalovirus (CMV) immediate early promoter
    697..1560    +  CDS            CoChR: high-photocurrent channelrhodopsin from Chloromonas oogama (Shemesh et al., 2017)
   1579..2271    +  CDS            mScarlet: mScarlet is a basic (constitutively fluorescent) red fluorescent protein published in 2016, derived from synthetic construct. It has moderate acid sensitivity.
   2281..2337    +  misc_feature   MCS: multiple cloning site
   2354..2438    +  CDS            large T antigen (fragment): large T antigen from SV40 (simian virus 40)
   2461..2582    +  polyA_signal   SV40 poly(A) signal: SV40 polyadenylation signal
   2616..3044    -  rep_origin     f1 ori (sequence partly withheld): f1 bacteriophage origin of replication; arrow indicates direction of (+) strand synthesis
   3071..3175    +  promoter       AmpR promoter: bla
   3177..3534    +  promoter       SV40 promoter: SV40 enhancer and early promoter
   3569..4363    +  CDS            NeoR/KanR: aminoglycoside phosphotransferase from Tn5; aph(3')-II (or nptII); confers resistance to neomycin, kanamycin, and G418 (Geneticin®)
   4384..4536    +  CDS            ble (fragment): BLE_KLEPN - Experimental evidence at protein level: Swiss-Prot protein existence level 1. Binding protein with a strong affinity to the bleomycin family of antibiotics. Binds to CL990; an antimitotic-antibiotic compound. From Klebsiella pneumoniae.
   4595..4642    +  polyA_signal   HSV TK poly(A) signal: herpes simplex virus thymidine kinase polyadenylation signal (Cole and Stacy, 1985)
   4733..4749    -  polyA_signal   bGH poly(A) signal (fragment): bovine growth hormone polyadenylation signal
   4971..5559    +  rep_origin     ori: high-copy-number ColE1/pMB1/pBR322/pUC origin of replication
