[The description below was written by a language model from this plasmid's Addgene catalogue record and pLannotate feature annotations shown in this document.]
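Description:
CapChR2_pmScarlet-N1 is a 5.6 kb mammalian expression plasmid built on a Clontech N1-type backbone, designed to express a calcium-permeable channelrhodopsin fused to a red fluorescent protein. It is propagated in E. coli through a high-copy ColE1/pUC-type origin and selected with kanamycin. The resistance gene is the Tn5 aminoglycoside phosphotransferase (NeoR/KanR). It sits behind tandem bacterial (bla) and SV40 early promoters and is terminated by the HSV TK polyadenylation signal, so the same cassette can in principle also support G418 selection in mammalian cells. An f1 origin is also present. Several short annotated fragments (RSF ori, large T antigen, ble, bGH poly(A)) are most likely partial sequence matches within backbone regions rather than functional elements.

The payload is driven by the human cytomegalovirus immediate-early enhancer and promoter, giving strong constitutive transcription in most mammalian cell types. The open reading frame encodes CapChR2, a variant of the high-photocurrent channelrhodopsin CoChR from Chloromonas oogama carrying the S43D, L112C, T139C and N238E substitutions. It is joined at its C terminus by a short linker to mScarlet. The fusion was assembled by Gibson cloning and is followed by residual multiple cloning site sequence and the SV40 polyadenylation signal.

The mScarlet tag allows transfected cells to be identified and the localisation of the channel to be visualised, while illumination opens the engineered channel. According to the record, the construct expresses CapChR2-mScarlet in mammalian cells, and the associated work concerns photocontrol of calcium signalling. This makes it suited to transient transfection experiments that characterise or exploit light-gated calcium entry.
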