Addgene plasmid #188032: CapChR2_pmScarlet-N1
Purpose: Expresses CapChR2-mScarlet in mammalian cells
Depositing lab: Peter Hegemann. Depositing organization: Humboldt-Universitaet zu Berlin. Publication: Calcium-permeable channelrhodopsins for the photocontrol of calcium signalling. Fernandez Lahore RG, Pampaloni NP, Peter E, Heim MM, Tillert L, Vierock J, Oppermann J, Walther J, Schmitz D, Owald D, Plested AJR, Rost BR, Hegemann P. Nat Commun. 2022 Dec 21;13(1):7844. doi: 10.1038/s41467-022-35373-4. PubMed 36543773.
Backbone
  Vector backbone: pN1
  Backbone manufacturer: Clontech
  Backbone size w/o insert (bp): 4000
  Total vector size (bp): 5581
  Vector type: Mammalian Expression
Growth in bacteria
  Bacterial resistance: Kanamycin, 50 μg/mL
  Growth temperature: 37°C
  Growth strain: DH5alpha
  Copy number: Unknown
Gene/Insert
  Gene/Insert name: CapChR2-mScarlet (alt name: Calcium permeable Channelrhodopsin 2)
  Species: Chloromonas oogama
  Insert size (bp): 1578
  Mutation: S43D, L112C, T139C and N238E mutations in CoChR
  Promoter: CMV
  Tag / fusion protein: mScarlet (C terminal on insert)
  Cloning method: Gibson Cloning
  Sequencing primers: 5′ CMV-F; 3′ EGFP-C1-R
Terms and licenses: Academic/Nonprofit Terms; Industry Terms: Not Available to Industry
How to cite: CapChR2_pmScarlet-N1 was a gift from Peter Hegemann (Addgene plasmid # 188032 ; http://n2t.net/addgene:188032 ; RRID:Addgene_188032)
