>Addgene plasmid #188032 | CapChR2_pmScarlet-N1 | depositor partial sequence | sequence record 364841 | Insert sequence: CapChR2-mScarlet
ATGCTGGGAAACGGCAGCGCCATTGTGCCTATCGACCAGTGCTTTTGCCTGGCTTGGACCGACAGCCTGG
GAAGCGATACAGAGCAGCTGGTGGCCAACATCCTCCAGTGGTTCGCCTTCGGCTTCGACATCCTGATCCT
GATGTTCTACGCCTACCAGACTTGGAGAGCCACTTGCGGTTGGGAGGAGGTCTACGTCTGTTGCGTCGAG
CTGACCAAGGTCATCATCGAGTTCTTCCACGAGTTCGACGACCCCAGCATGCTGTACCTGGCTAACGGAC
ACCGAGTCCAGTGGCTGAGATACGCAGAGTGGCTGCTGACTTGTCCCGTCATCTGCATCCACCTGAGCAA
CCTGACCGGCCTGAAGGACGACTACAGCAAGCGGACCATGAGGCTGCTGGTGTCAGACGTGGGATGCATC
GTGTGGGGAGCTACAAGCGCCATGAGCACAGGCTACGTCAAGGTCATCTTCTTCGTGCTGGGTTGCATCT
ACGGCGCCAACACCTTCTTCCACGCCGCCAAGGTGTATATCGAGAGCTACCACGTGGTGCCAAAGGGCAG
ACCTAGAACCGTCGTGCGGATCATGGCTTGGCTGTTCTTCCTGTCTTGGGGCATGTTCCCCGTGCTGTTC
GTCGTGGGACCAGAAGGATTCGACGCCATCAGCGTGTACGGCTCTACCATTGGCCACACCATCATCGACC
TCATGAGCAAGGAGTGTTGGGGCCTGCTGGGACACTATCTGAGAGTGCTGATCCACCAGCACATCATCAT
CTACGGCGACATCCGGAAGAAGACCAAGATCAACGTGGCCGGCGAGGAGATGGAAGTGGAGACCATGGTG
GACCAGGAGGACGAGGAGACAGTGGCGGCACCGGTAGTAGCAGTGAGCAAGGGCGAGGCAGTGATCAAGG
AGTTCATGCGGTTCAAGGTGCACATGGAGGGCTCCATGAACGGCCACGAGTTCGAGATCGAGGGCGAGGG
CGAGGGCCGCCCCTACGAGGGCACCCAGACCGCCAAGCTGAAGGTGACCAAGGGTGGCCCCCTGCCCTTC
TCCTGGGACATCCTGTCCCCTCAGTTCATGTACGGCTCCAGGGCCTTCACCAAGCACCCCGCCGACATCC
CCGACTACTATAAGCAGTCCTTCCCCGAGGGCTTCAAGTGGGAGCGCGTGATGAACTTCGAGGACGGCGG
CGCCGTGACCGTGACCCAGGACACCTCCCTGGAGGACGGCACCCTGATCTACAAGGTGAAGCTCCGCGGC
ACCAACTTCCCTCCTGACGGCCCCGTAATGCAGAAGAAGACAATGGGCTGGGAAGCGTCCACCGAGCGGT
TGTACCCCGAGGACGGCGTGCTGAAGGGCGACATTAAGATGGCCCTGCGCCTGAAGGACGGCGGCCGCTA
CCTGGCGGACTTCAAGACCACCTACAAGGCCAAGAAGCCCGTGCAGATGCCCGGCGCCTACAACGTCGAC
CGCAAGTTGGACATCACCTCCCACAACGAGGACTACACCGTGGTGGAACAGTACGAACGCTCCGAGGGCC
GCCACTCCACCGGCGGCATGGACGAGCTGTACAAGTAA
